>Addgene plasmid #112205 | pBS-I-Sce1-eno2:Tau-IRES-egfp | addgene full sequence | sequence record 217608 | Addgene NGS Result
ATGGCTGAGCCCCGCCAGGAGTTCGAAGTGATGGAAGATCACGCTGGGACGTACGGGTTGGGGGACAGGA
AAGATCAGGGGGGCTACACCATGCACCAAGACCAAGAGGGTGACACGGACGCTGGCCTGAAAGCTGAAGA
AGCAGGCATTGGAGACACCCCCAGCCTGGAAGACGAAGCTGCTGGTCACGTGACCCAAGCTCGCATGGTC
AGTAAAAGCAAAGACGGGACTGGAAGCGATGACAAAAAAGCCAAGGGGGCTGATGGTAAAACGAAGATCG
CCACACCGCGGGGAGCAGCCCCTCCAGGCCAGAAGGGCCAGGCCAACGCCACCAGGATTCCAGCAAAAAC
CCCGCCCGCTCCAAAGACACCACCCAGCTCTGGTGAACCTCCAAAATCAGGGGATCGCAGCGGCTACAGC
AGCCCCGGCTCCCCAGGCACTCCCGGCAGCCGCTCCCGCACCCCGTCCCTTCCAACCCCACCCACCCGGG
AGCCCAAGAAGGTGGCAGTGGTCCGTACTCCACCCAAGTCGCCGTCTTCCGCCAAGAGCCGCCTG
[387 nt withheld, positions 556-942]
ACCCACAAGCTGACCTTCCGCGAGAACGCCAAAGCCAAGACAGACCACGGGGCGGAGATCGTGTACAAGT
CGCCAGTGGTGTCTGGGGACACGTCTCCACGGCATCTCAGCAATGTCTCCTCCACCGGCAGCATCGACAT
GGTAGACTCGCCCCAGCTCGCCACGCTAGCTGACGAGGTGTCTGCCTCCCTGGCCAAGCAGGGTTTGTGA
GGATCCGCCCCTCTCCCTCCCCCCCCCCTAACGTTACTGGCCGAAGCCGCTTGGAATAAGGCCGGTGTGC
GTTTGTCTATATGTTATTTTCCACCATATTGCCGTCTTTTGGCAATGTGAGGGCCCGGAAACCTGGCCCT
GTCTTCTTGACGAGCATTCCTAGGGGTCTTTCCCCTCTCGCCAAAGGAATGCAAGGTCTGTTGAATGTCG
TGAAGGAAGCAGTTCCTCTGGAAGCTTCTTGAAGACAAACAACGTCTGTAGCGACCCTTTGCAGGCAGCG
GAACCCCCCACCTGGCGACAGGTGCCTCTGCGGCCAAAAGCCACGTGTATAAGATACACCTGCAAAGGCG
GCACAACCCCAGTGCCACGTTGTGAGTTGGATAGTTGTGGAAAGAGTCAAATGGCTCTCCTCAAGCGTAT
TCAACAAGGGGCTGAAGGATGCCCAGAAGGTACCCCATTGTATGGGATCTGATCTGGGGCCTCGGTACAC
ATGCTTTACATGTGTTTAGTCGAGGTTAAAAAAACGTCTAGGCCCCCCGAACCACGGGGACGTGGTTTTC
CTTTGAAAAACACGATGATAATATGGCCACAACCATGGTGAGCAAGGGCGAGGAGCTGTTCACCGGGGTG
GTGCCCATCCTGGTCGAGCTGGACGGCGACGTAAACGGCCACAAGTTCAGCGTGTCCGGCGAGGGCGAGG
GCGATGCCACCTACGGCAAGCTGACCCTGAAGTTCATCTGCACCACCGGCAAGCTGCCCGTGCCCTGGCC
CACCCTCGTGACCACCCTGACCTACGGCGTGCAGTGCTTCAGCCGCTACCCCGACCACATGAAGCAGCAC
GACTTCTTCAAGTCCGCCATGCCCGAAGGCTACGTCCAGGAGCGCACCATCTTCTTCAAGGACGACGGCA
ACTACAAGACCCGCGCCGAGGTGAAGTTCGAGGGCGACACCCTGGTGAACCGCATCGAGCTGAAGGGCAT
CGACTTCAAGGAGGACGGCAACATCCTGGGGCACAAGCTGGAGTACAACTACAACAGCCACAACGTCTAT
ATCATGGCCGACAAGCAGAAGAACGGCATCAAGGTGAACTTCAAGATCCGCCACAACATCGAGGACGGCA
GCGTGCAGCTCGCCGACCACTACCAGCAGAACACCCCCATCGGCGACGGCCCCGTGCTGCTGCCCGACAA
CCACTACCTGAGCACCCAGTCCGCCCTGAGCAAAGACCCCAACGAGAAGCGCGATCACATGGTCCTGCTG
GAGTTCGTGACCGCCGCCGGGATCACTCTCGGCATGGACGAGCTGTACAAGTAAAGCGGCCGCGACTCTA
GATCATAATCAGCCATACCACATTTGTAGAGGTTTTACTTGCTTTAAAAAACCTCCCACACCTCCCCCTG
AACCTGAAACATAAAATGAATGCAATTGTTGTTGTTAACTTGTTTATTGCAGCTTATAATGGTTACAAAT
AAAGCAATAGCATCACAAATTTCACAAATAAAGCATTTTTTTCACTGCATTCTAGTTGTGGTTTGTCCAA
ACTCATCAATGTATCAAACACGGCCATTACGGCCAAACTCGCTCGCCCGGGCCGAACCAGTGGCTGCAGG
GCCGCCTCGGCCAAAGGCTTAATTAAAGATCTTTACTAGTTCTAGAGCGGCCGCCACCGCGGTGGAGCTC
CAGCTTTTGTTCCCTTTAGTGAGGGTTAATTACCCTGTTATCCCTAATCATGGTCATAGCTGTTTCCTGT
GTGAAATTGTTATCCGCTCACAATTCCACACAACATACGAGCCGGAAGCATAAAGTGTAAAGCCTGGGGT
GCCTAATGAGTGAGCTAACTCACATTAATTGCGTTGCGCTCACTGCCCGCTTTCCAGTCGGGAAACCTGT
CGTGCCAGCTGCATTAATGAATCGGCCAACGCGCGGGGAGAGGCGGTTTGCGTATTGGGCGCTCTTCCGC
TTCCTCGCTCACTGACTCGCTGCGCTCGGTCGTTCGGCTGCGGCGAGCGGTATCAGCTCACTCAAAGGCG
GTAATACGGTTATCCACAGAATCAGGGGATAACGCAGGAAAGAACATGTGAGCAAAAGGCCAGCAAAAGG
CCAGGAACCGTAAAAAGGCCGCGTTGCTGGCGTTTTTCCATAGGCTCCGCCCCCCTGACGAGCATCACAA
AAATCGACGCTCAAGTCAGAGGTGGCGAAACCCGACAGGACTATAAAGATACCAGGCGTTTCCCCCTGGA
AGCTCCCTCGTGCGCTCTCCTGTTCCGACCCTGCCGCTTACCGGATACCTGTCCGCCTTTCTCCCTTCGG
GAAGCGTGGCGCTTTCTCATAGCTCACGCTGTAGGTATCTCAGTTCGGTGTAGGTCGTTCGCTCCAAGCT
GGGCTGTGTGCACGAACCCCCCGTTCAGCCCGACCGCTGCGCCTTATCCGGTAACTATCGTCTTGAGTCC
AACCCGGTAAGACACGACTTATCGCCACTGGCAGCAGCCACTGGTAACAGGATTAGCAGAGCGAGGTATG
TAGGCGGTGCTACAGAGTTCTTGAAGTGGTGGCCTAACTACGGCTACACTAGAAGAACAGTATTTGGTAT
CTGCGCTCTGCTGAAGCCAGTTACCTTCGGAAAAAGAGTTGGTAGCTCTTGATCCGGCAAACAAACCACC
GCTGGTAGCGGTGGTTTTTTTGTTTGCAAGCAGCAGATTACGCGCAGAAAAAAAGGATCTCAAGAAGATC
CTTTGATCTTTTCTACGGGGTCTGACGCTCAGTGGAACGAAAACTCACGTTAAGGGATTTTGGTCATGAG
ATTATCAAAAAGGATCTTCACCTAGATCCTTTTAAATTAAAAATGAAGTTTTAAATCAATCTAAAGTATA
TATGAGTAAACTTGGTCTGACAGTTACCAATGCTTAATCAGTGAGGCACCTATCTCAGCGATCTGTCTAT
TTCGTTCATCCATAGTTGCCTGACTCCCCGTCGTGTAGATAACTACGATACGGGAGGGCTTACCATCTGG
CCCCAGTGCTGCAATGATACCGCGAGACCCACGCTCACCGGCTCCAGATTTATCAGCAATAAACCAGCCA
GCCGGAAGGGCCGAGCGCAGAAGTGGTCCTGCAACTTTATCCGCCTCCATCCAGTCTATTAATTGTTGCC
GGGAAGCTAGAGTAAGTAGTTCGCCAGTTAATAGTTTGCGCAACGTTGTTGCCATTGCTACAGGCATCGT
GGTGTCACGCTCGTCGTTTGGTATGGCTTCATTCAGCTCCGGTTCCCAACGATCAAGGCGAGTTACATGA
TCCCCCATGTTGTGCAAAAAAGCGGTTAGCTCCTTCGGTCCTCCGATCGTTGTCAGAAGTAAGTTGGCCG
CAGTGTTATCACTCATGGTTATGGCAGCACTGCATAATTCTCTTACTGTCATGCCATCCGTAAGATGCTT
TTCTGTGACTGGTGAGTACTCAACCAAGTCATTCTGAGAATAGTGTATGCGGCGACCGAGTTGCTCTTGC
CCGGCGTCAATACGGGATAATACCGCGCCACATAGCAGAACTTTAAAAGTGCTCATCATTGGAAAACGTT
CTTCGGGGCGAAAACTCTCAAGGATCTTACCGCTGTTGAGATCCAGTTCGATGTAACCCACTCGTGCACC
CAACTGATCTTCAGCATCTTTTACTTTCACCAGCGTTTCTGGGTGAGCAAAAACAGGAAGGCAAAATGCC
GCAAAAAAGGGAATAAGGGCGACACGGAAATGTTGAATACTCATACTCTTCCTTTTTCAATATTATTGAA
GCATTTATCAGGGTTATTGTCTCATGAGCGGATACATATTTGAATGTATTTAGAAAAATAAACAAATAGG
GGTTCCGCGCACATTTCCCCGAAAAGTGCCACCTG
[124 nt withheld, positions 5038-5161]
C
[91 nt withheld, positions 5163-5253]
A
[49 nt withheld, positions 5255-5303]
CCTTTGACGTTGGAGTCCACGTTCTTT
[37 nt withheld, positions 5331-5367]
ACCCTATCTCGGTCTATTCTTTTGATTTATAAGGGATTTTGCCGATTTCGGCCTATTGGTTAAAAAAATG
AGCTGATTTAACAAAAATTTAACGCGAATTTTAACAAAATATTAACGCTTACAATTTCCATTCGCCATTC
AGGCTGCGCAACTGTTGGGAAGGGCGATCGGTGCGGGCCTCTTCGCTATTACGCCAGCTGGCGAAAGGGG
GATGTGCTGCAAGGCGATTAAGTTGGGTAACGCCAGGGTTTTCCCAGTCACGACGTTGTAAAACGACGGC
CAGTGAAATTACCCTGTTATCCCTATAATACGACTCACTATAGGGCGAATTGGGTACCTGTTAGTAAAGG
CAGATTCATAATAACAAAAAAGTAATTTCTTTAAAAGTTACAGAAACATCTTGTTGTATATCATCATTAA
TAAATGAGCCAATATGTTTCCAAAATTGTTTAAAATGGTAGAATTACACATGTTCTATATACACTGTACA
ACATATATGTCAATTAACCTTTTTTTATTTGTCTTGTGTTTACATTCACTAAGTTTGCCAGTTGTTTACT
CCTTTGGCATTGTGTTATGTGACCTTTATGTTTATGTTAAAAATGGAACTCTGCAGCTCAACAAAGTAAT
TTTTATTGCCATTACACCAATATGTTTTATAAGAAGAATAAAGTACAGGCAATTTATATGACCAACCCAG
AAAATAGACTATATTGTTTCTAACTATACTAACAATATTAACAAAAAACTTTAAACATCTAATACTGCGA
TTGAAAAGCATAAATCAACAGAAAACACTCCTTAATCACAAACGACATTTTTACAGAACGTTTACATTTC
ATGTGGAAAATTTTGGGGGCACTTTATAATTTTGAAACTAATGATTACTTTTGTCGATCAAACGTGCCAT
TAAAGATATTTATAACTAAACAGTGAATTTCTAATTCGTATAATTGTTGTTTTCAAGTTCACATGAATAC
AACAGAAGGTAATGTGGACTTGAATGAATTACACTAACTGGCCACTTTATTAGGTACACACGTCCAACTG
CTCTTTAACACAAATTTCTAATCAGCCAATCACGTGGCAGCAACTCAATGCAACCATGTTATTTAAGTAA
AAGGTGATTAAAGTGACTTTGAACGTGGCATGTTTGTTGGCGCCAGACGGGCTGGTCGGAGTATTTCAGA
AATTGCTGATCAGTAACTCAAATAACCACTCGTTACAACCGAGGTATGCAGAAGAGCATCTCTGAAAACA
CAACACGTCCAACCTTGAGGCAGATGGGCTACAGCAGCAGAAGATCACACCGGGTGCCACTCCTGTCACA
CCTGAGGCTACAAGTGACGCTCACCAAAATTGGACAATAGGAAAAACATTGCCTGCTCTGATGAGTCTCC
ATTTTTCTGCTGCAACATTCGTATGGTAGGGTCAGAATTTGGCATCAACAACATGAAAGCATGGATCCAT
CCTGCCTTGTATCAATGATTCAGGCTGAAGATGGTGGTGTAATGGTGTGGGGGATATTTTCTTGTGACAC
TTTGGGCCCATTAGTATCAACTGAGCATCATGTAAATGCCACAGCCTACCTGAGTATTGTCGCTGACCAT
GTCCATCTCTTTAAGACCACAGTGTACCCATCTCCTGATGGCTACTTCCAGCAGGATATCGTACCATGTC
ATAAAGCGTGAAACATCTCAGACTGGTTTCTTAAACATGACAATGAGGTCACTGTACTCAAATGGCCTCC
ACAGTCACCAGGCCTCAATCCAATAGAGCACCTTTGGAATGTGGTGGAATGGGAGATTTGCATCATGGAT
GTGCATCCAACAAATCTGCAGCAACTGTGTGATGCCATCATGTCAATATGACCAAAATCTCTGAGGAATA
TTTCCAGTTCAATCCATGCCACGAAGGATTAAGGCAGCTCTAAAGGCATAAGCGGGTCCTAACCTGGTAC
TAGTAAGGTGTACCTAATAAAGTGGCTAGTGTGTGTAAGTTACTCAAAAATATTAGTTTTAAAACATAAA
AGCAGTCTGTATTCAAAATAGTTACCTCAGCTCTTCGGTTTTACAGTGTTTACTGACAGAATCAAGCAGC
TTTACATGAGTGACAGGGGTGTTTCTCTGAACTGCACACTGCTGTGTTTTTTTGAAGTACGACTGCAAAA
GAAATGTGACAGTCTGTGACTCTACAGTGACCCGTCTGCTAAAGTGAATTTGACACATGCTGAAAAAAAA
GCCATGACTAGAACGGACCACACATTTGTTTATTCAGCTCGGCTCTGATGTCAACAATGAAATATCTTTC
CTTTAAGAAAGCCATTTCAAAAGAGACGTAAAGACATTGTTGCTCTTATTCGTTTTGAATACTGTTGGCA
GGTTATACACTGGCTAAGTTAATATAAAAATGTTAGATTGTAATTGTAATTTATATTTAATAATAATAAT
AATAATAATACATTTTATTTATAGGCGCCTTTCTAGCATCTCAAGGACACCGTACAATCAACAAGAGCCT
AAAACATCAAGAGAAATAATAAAATATACACAACAATAGTGCAGATAAAATGAAGTATTAAAAGCCATCT
TAAATAAGTGGGTTTTGAGTTTTGATTTGAATAGTGTGAGGGAGTCAATGTTTCTGATGGCAGGTGGTAA
TGAGTTCCAAAGCCGCGGAGCAGAGCGGCTAAATGCTCTGTTGCCCATAGTTGAAAGACGAGAAGAGGGA
ACAGACAAGTGGAGGGAGGAAGAAGATCGCAGAGTGCGAGAAGGAACAGAGATGTGGATGAGGGCAGACA
AATATGGAGGGGCGAGATTGCGGATGGCTTTGAATGTTAACATCAAGATTTTAAAGTCAATTCGAAAATG
AACAGGTCATTTAAATTGGTATACGTTACACTGTAAAAAAAAAAAAAGCCACACAATTCAGGTCATCACA
ACACAACTCAATTAGTTAACAAATTTAAGTGGATTGAACATAAAACAACCCCAACAAAAAAATCTCAAGA
ATCGTGTTGATTCAGCTCTTTTAAAAAATAGTTTGAACAAGCTGCAAAAATCTTTTATTTTGTGTAAAGC
AATTACTATCAGAATTACAAAAAATCATTCGGGCAATAAATTGACTCAGGTTTCTTTCCAATGAAAGATG
TGTACTCTCAATAACTCCTCTCAAAACACTCTTTCTTTCACTTTTCTTTCACAAACAACGGAGCAGGGGA
GAAATAGCGAATATATCTAAACATATCAACACGTGTAAACTGTACATAAATTTGTGCGTTATTAATAAAT
TATATTAAATAAAATTTGAGCTCTTTCGATATCTTTAGTTTCAAGCTTAAACATGTCCTAGATAAAACCT
ACTGATTTGAAGGGTAGCGTATAAAGATTTAAAAAGACAATAAATTATTTAGCACTTTCATCCTTAAATA
GGGTCTTTTAATACGTCGTCAAATGAATTATAGAATTTTTTTTTTGGTGTTTAAATGAATGTTACACTGA
GTGACATTTTAGAGGCATCATGGTAAAATTGCATGATAGTCATTTTTTTTATTACTGATTAAAAATAAAA
TACAAGTACTATTAATAATATAAAAAAACTACTAATAACTAAAAAATAATATATGAATAAAATTAACTGA
GCACATTCGAAGGAACAAAATATGTTTTTTAAATGATAATATTGATATTATTTAAATATTAATATTGTTT
TGATGCTTAAAACCCATTTTCATGGGTTTTCATGGGTCCGTTTTACTTTATTTTAAGCATTTTTAACAAG
AACAAACATTGGCTCATACTTTACACGAACAAAAGACAATATAAAAGAAAACAACAAAGAAAAGTGACAA
AAAACACACACACACACACACACACACACACATCATAGTCACAAAACATGCAATTAAAACTAGAGAGGGT
GTATAGTTTAAACCTCAGAGGGGTCAGTGGATTGCTCTTGAGATATAGATTTGTCAAATAAATCAAGAAA
TTGTCCTCAAATAGCCAAAATTTTTCTCGTGGAGCTAGTCCTTAAAATTCTGAGTCTCTCTATCTGAATG
ACAGACATCATATCAGAAATCCAGTTCTGGAATGAGGGGGGGGGTGTTGTAAAGATATCGTAAAACACGT
GATTTTTTGGACAGAGTTCGAAATTGGGAATTTTGGACTTCACAAAATGCCTTGGTTTACAATCATTTAA
TACCATTTATATTGTTTATAATATATTAATAATATAATAGTAATATATCATTAAACACGCTTAAAAAAAC
TTCTGCAATTTGTCTTGAAGGTTTTTCATTCTTCTCTTCTGAACTCATCAACCAACAAGATAACATAAGT
GAAATCAAGTTACAGCTGGTTCTTTAGATCATTCTCATTTTAAAGATGTGACATTATTCCAATAGTATCT
GGATGCAGCCTTTATGATGCAAGCTGAGATTGCATCACTCAGCGATGCAATGTCAGGCACAATGCACTCA
AATGGAACATGTGACGTCACTGTGATGGGTGGGGTTCGGTGAGCCCATTAAAAAGCATTGGATGCAGCTC
AGACTGCATCTGCACCAGGTCTGCATCCAGACCCATCTCTGTTATTCTGCAGTCTTAGTTATCTATAGTG
GTTAGCAACAGTTACTTCACAGCAAGAAGATTGCTGGTTCAAGCCCTGGCTGGGTTATTTACGTGTTTCT
GTGTGGAGTTTGCATGTTCTCCTTGTGTTGGTGTGGGTTTCCTCCGGTTTCCATCACAGCCCGAAGACAT
GCGCTATTGGGGAATTAAATAAACTAAAATGGCTGTAGTGTTTGTGTGTAAATGCGAGAGTGTATAGGTG
TTTCCCAGAACTGGATTGCAGCTGGAAGGGCATCCAGTGCATAAAACATATGCTGGAATAGTTGGCGGTT
CATTCCGCTGTAGTGACCGCTGATAAACAAAGGGACTAAGCCGAAGAAAAACTATTGGATGAACGTGATA
CATGTAAAAGAGTGAAGTTGGTGTAATTGTATCTGGCTAAGATGTTTGTAGTCTGTTGTCCTCATAACCA
CCTTCTGTATCTCAGTCTGAACGTATGTAGTGTCAAGATCAGCGTGACCCAATTCTCAGAAAAAATAATC
TTATTAAAATAAACAGCGTAATCACAGATTATCTTTCGCTCACCTTTCTGCATCAGTCTCGTAAACACAG
TCTAACGTTTCGTATTCACTTTAACAATATACATATTTCCGCACAAAATCAGCAATTCAGCATTTTTACT
TTTCAAATGCGTACATTTCAAACATATATTATTACAGTTTACTTCTTAGTAGAATATGGTAGATTGAAAA
TCCAATAGTTTAATTAAGTCAACAACAATGTGTTTTGTCTTTTGTAATGATCTTGGTTTGTGTGTAAAAA
AATGTAATTTGAATGTGACTATCCACAAGGAATTTACAACATTGTAAAAAGAAATTGCTACATTTATTAA
CCGAAAAATATTTATGAATAATTTTCCACAATGTTGACATCAGCAGAGAATGAAATGCTGTTTTCGAGAC
ACAGCCACTAGAAAATCAACGGATGTTTACCAAAACAAAAATGTCTTATAGTTTGAAAAAATAAAAAGCA
TATGAAGTATTAAGAAAAGTGAACAGTCAATTTTGATTTTACCGTTTTTTTAAACACTCAAGTAAAATGT
TTTTATTTCAAATAATTTTTATAATAAAAACTAAATATTTATAAAGTTTCACAAAGTAATTTATTCATTC
ATTTTCCTTCGGCTTAGTCCCTTTATTAATCCGGGGTCGCCACAGCGGAATGATCCGCCAACCCATCTCT
GGGAAACATCAACACACACACACACACACACACTACGGACAATTTAGCCTCGGCTCAGTTGGCGTTTCTG
TGTGGAGTTTGCATGTTCTCCCTGCCTTCGCGTGGGTTTCCCCCTGGTGCTCCGGTTTCCCCCACAGTCC
AAAGACATGCGGTGCAGGTGAATTGGGTAGGCTAAATTGTCCGTAGAGTATGAGCGTGTGTGTGAATGTG
TGTGTGGATGTTTCCCAGTGATGGGTTGCGGCTGGAAGGGCATCCGTTGTGTAAAAACTTGCTGGATAAG
TTGGCGGTTCATTCCGCTGTGGCGACCCCGGATTAATAAAGGGACTAAGCCGACAAGAAAATGAATGAAT
GAATGAATGAATATCTGATTTTGTCATTCAGACCATTTTTCAACCAAACCTTTATTTGTCCCACAACTAC
TCATGTTTAAGAAACAATTTGATATTTTAGAAATTTATGACAGCATATAGTGACATTATACAGTATATAG
TTAAAGTTTAAATTATTAGCCCTTTGTGAATTTTTCTATATTTTTGAAAATATTTTTCACATTTTTTTTC
ACAGTATTTCCAATAATATTTTTTTTTCTTCAGGAGAAAGTCTTATTTGTTTTATTTCAGCTAGAATAAA
AGCAGTTTATATATAAAGCATTTTAAGGTCAATTCTATTTATTTTGGATTGTCTACAGGACAAACTATTG
TTATACAATGACTTGCCTTATTAATCTAAGTTAGGCCATTAAATTGCACTTTAAGCTGAATACTAGTATC
TTGAAAAATATCTAGTCAAATATTATGTCCTGTCATCATGGCAAAAATAAAAGAAATAAGTTATTAAAAC
CAACACAGGCTCATTCTGAAAACATAGCCCTACTGTATATACATTTCTGGAGATTGCGAATTATGTAGCC
AGAAGTAAGTATGGCTATATTTCGTCTTTAAAATGAACACTAGGGGGCGATATGATGCCGTTCCTTTTCT
CGCTTACCAGCTGACCACTTACCTCAGTATAGACGGCTTTCCCGCTGTTACCAGTTTGTCCAATAGCTCG
CGCATACATCGCAGTCTTGAAACACAGAGAAGGGTTGACTGCGCCGACGGGGTTCAAGTCCAGTGAAGAA
CGCTTCCAGAAAGCAGGTAAGACATAAACAAAAGCCAAAAATAAAATAAACAAGTAAATAACATTTTGAT
AATGTAAGTAAAAGCTGAAAACATTGTAAAAATCAGGCGAGGGCTTTTCTTTTTCTGGATTGCTTTTCAA
AACACTGTCGGTTGGGCTTAGGAAAGTGGGTCGGCAAGTCAATTTGAGATCTCAAAAGGCGTACACAGCG
GCCTCTGGTGGATTCGCATAAACAAAAAACTGCAAAAAAACATATCTCCTGGGATGTTTTGGTGCTCTCC
AGAAATGTATATAGGGGTACGTTTTCAGAATGAGCCTGGGTTGATTCAAACTATAATGTTTAGAAATGTA
TAAAAATGAAAATTTAACTGGAGGGCTAATAATTCTGAACTGTATGTATACATTTTTTTTATTGCAAAAA
AACATCCTGTAAAATAACACATTTTAAAAATACACCAAAAACACAAAGTTCTGCAACCTAAAATCCTCAT
TCCACCAACAATATGTTTCAACATTTTCAGCATTCGCCACTAATGCAGGCACATTCAGCATCTTTTAAAC
CCAGTTCCTCCATGCATCTATTTTTACCAGCCGTCATGCACAGAGGAGCATTGCAGCACCCTGTGTTTGT
TGTCTCCCCTCCTCTTCCCGGGTCCCTTGTTCCCGCTTATTAATCAGTCGCCTTGACCTACTCATCCTCC
TGTTTCTCTCCCCTCTAATTCTCAGCATCTTCCTCTGACTCATCTTTTCATCCCCTCCCCCTTCTGTTTC
TCCTCTCATCTCGCTCTCATTCTGCTTTCCTCCCACCCTCGCTCTGTTTTCCTCTCTCTTCCGCAGTTTC
ACACTTCCAGGCTTGCCTCTCGCAAGGCTACACGCACTGACGGCAGGTAAGAAGCCTTTTTATTTGACAT
CTATTTAGGCAGCTCATTTCCATCATCTGCCATGGGGTCATTGAGGTCATTATGCTAATTATTCTGTATA
CGGACTTGATTTGTGAATGTTCCAGTTAGAAAAGGAAGACATCGACTCGTGCGTGAGGTGTCACTTCTTA
TGTTGGGATGCTGGATTTGATTTTGGGTGGCGTTTTTTTTTTTTTTTTGGTGTCCGCTGGTAGGCTAAGG
GGTCGGGCAGATGGATATCGCACTATGTGTTTGCAACACTCTTTCTGTATTGCCTCTCAGAGTGTGTGTG
TGTGTGTGTGTTGTCAGTGTGTGTCCAATCTGTTCTAATTCGTGATGTAAGAGTGGGTCAATTTACAGAA
TTGCTCATGATACATACAGTTTTGACTAATTTAACCAAAGTTTAATCGAAATATTACATTTTTTACCCCT
AAATGAACACAAATATGATTAAAAATGCAACTATTTATACAGGAAAAGATAAGAAACAAGGAAAAAATCG
CGAGTCGTACGGAGTTATTTGTATATTAGTCACGTGACGCGCGCGAAAAAAAACACAGAAACGAATCGCT
CGTGAACAACCCACTACATACTACTCGCTTCGATGCTCCATTTCAGAAAGCTCTTCTTTTCGCCAAAGGC
ATGTTAAAATATTTATCTTGTTCTTGCCCCATCACGCCACTTTCTGCGCTATATGCACCCCACCCGTCCG
CCCCCTCCTCCCCTTATATCTGCTGCAGTACCACACACACTCTCTCTCACACACACACATTGGCAAATTA
GCCTCATCCGGATTTAGATGCTCGATCATAACCTGAGCACCTGCGGGCAAACATTCCACTGTGTCATCCC
GAATAAGGGCCCTCCTCCTCGGCCGCTTTCGGTGCTGGTGGTCGCCCGTTGCATTAACAAGGTGACACGT
GCGCGCGCCCATGTCGGTTGTAGCATATTTAGGATGCATTTCGCATGTTCTGCTTTTCCATTGGCTGCCA
GCTCAGGCATCTCCATGTCGATGCTTGAGCAGTTTCTCCCACTGCTCTACAAAAGACGGGACTGAATGTT
CCAGAAAAACACAGCCGTTTTAAAAAGGCACCATCAGATTGATTGACATCTCCTGACGCGTTTGCAGAGA
TGCTGAAGTCCAAAAAAAGATGGCGGTCACTTCGTGTATGTTTGTGGGGTTATTTTGTAGAATTAAAGTG
CATATTTTAAATATTATATAATATTCACAGTCTAGCCATTTTCCCCATACTATTTTTCCAGTCACACGCA
ATTCTTTATAAACCGTTTGCTATGACTTTGCCTCAATAAACTGCTAATTTGCTGCTTATTAATAGCTAGT
AGTTGGTTTTAAGTACTAGGTAGGATTAGGGATATGTAAAAAAGATCAACACAGAACAGAATATGTGCTT
TATAAGTACTAATAAACAATTATTAAACCACTAATAGTGAGAATTGGTGCTTAAACTACTTATTTTTTAT
TGAATAGCAAATGGTAATAATAATTCCTGTGAATTGTCTAGTCAAGCTGTCAAAATCCCGAAGCCTAAGG
GTGTGTTCACACTGCAAGTTTGGTTTAATTAAAGTTTGGTACACACCAAGGTGATGGTCACCTGTAGTCA
TTGTCCTAATGACTACGTTACATGGACATCAGTCATTGATAGGGCTGGGTGATTTTAAAACGAAAATCTT
GATTAATTGAACGTCTTAAATCGATTACAATTAATGAACGATTATTTTATTTATTTCCTAATTGTATTTT
TTGTCTTCATAGTTTTATATGCCATCTTAAAGAATCTCTGGCGCAGCTTCCAATCATCGTCAGTGTAGTG
CAAAGTCAAGAATGAGTCCATCGTCCTACTGGTCCAGAGATCAGATGTGGCTGCAAAGTGGCTGCAGAAA
TCAGCCACAGCCTTTAACAGAGTGGGGTCACGTGACACATTAAGTTATATTGTTATATTGAAAAGTTATA
TTGATTATAGGTTCTGAATGTTGACTTCGATTTCTTTTCGATTAATCGCCCAGTGATCAAATGATTTGCC
TTAATCGAAAAAAATATAATGATGATGTTTACATGAGTTGCTTTTTGAATGTTCCTTTTATACATGTTAT
ATATCATTATACAGCAATTAATGTCATTGCCTCAGCCCGCTATCCATGTTTCCTCTGGAGTTTCATGTAA
TTTCGGGTGTTTTGTTTTTAATTTGTTGACTTTAACTGCACTTTGGCACTTTCACTTTCATCTGGAACAT
TTCATGTATGTCCGCCCTGACAAACAAGATATTAGATGTGTGGAACTGCTGGAAGAGTGTAGTTTTTTTT
TTTTTTTTGAAACCTTTATTGTATAATAAGACAGTAGAGAGTATTGACAGGAAAGCATGGGGAGCAGAGA
GAGGGGAAGGCCGTGAGGCAGGATTCAAACTCAGGTCGCCGTGAGCACCGGTGTGTCGACCCACTAACTA
ACCACTGCACCACTGGCGCCGACGAAAAGTGTAGTTTTAAAGGAATTTGATACCATATGCCGAATAGGGA
AACAACCTCTGCATTTCATGATGTGTGTGTCTGTGTTCCTTAACTGCCTCGGTAGGTGCAGAGAAGTGTC
AAACAGTTGTCTGTGTATAGACAAAATGCGGTGATAGTTTGATTGTGTTGTTTACATGTTTGTACTGCAC
TTCAATAACGACAGCGAGAGCATCTAAGTTCACTATGGCGCACCTGACAACAACGATCTGGCCCTGAGAG
CACCAAAATTTGCGACATTACTCATATTTAAAGGGGCCGTTGCAGCATATCAGCAAATCACCAACATTCC
CGCATACAAATGTGCTTTCTCGTGTGAAAATGTTGCGCGCCTTTTGTCAAATTCATTTAATACAGAAGAT
CCAGTTGTTTGCATGTGCTGTGGCTTTGCTCTTATCCAATATGTTAATATGTCTGAAATATTCTGAAGCA
GCAATATTGTTTTGTACTCTCATTAGTTAGCATAAGATTCCCGTTTAAAAACAAACATATATAACATTTA
ATGCACATCAGAAACTCGCCAGTAAATTTTTTTTATTTAAGACCCTGTCAGAAAACATTGTGAACAATTA
AAAATCCGGCAACAGCAATATTAAAAACCCTTGGGAACAACAGTGGTCAGAACCAAAGTTCACAGGGCTG
TGTTCAGTGGACTTCTCTCAAGTGGTGGACCTTTACAATCTGCCATACTATGGCTACAACAGGCACACTG
ATATTACAGACGTTTCATTTTTCGTCCATCACAATGTATCAGCAGAAGAGTCAAGCTTCAAATAATACAA
ACTCTTTCGCCATTTTTGAGTGACATGCTAATGGTCTAATCGGATTCAATGATGTATGCTAAGCTAAGCT
AAAAGTGCTCCCGCCAAACCTGTTAAATGTCTGAATGGATTAAAAAATTATAAAACTGAACTGTTTAACT
TTAGGGGAGCTGTAAAGGAACTTATTTTTTAAAAAGTGGAGTGTTACTTTAAAATAAATGCCATAAACAG
TGTCTAAACAACACACTGACATTGAGAAAAGTAGAGGTTTAGCTTATCGTTTGTCTGTTTTTGCTCTTGT
CTTTAAGG
Features (pLannotate 1.2.2; 17 found; start..end, strand, type, name):
      1..1149    +  CDS            MAPT (fragment) (sequence partly withheld): TAU_SPECI - Experimental evidence at protein level: Swiss-Prot protein existence level 1. Promotes microtubule assembly and stability, and might be involved in the establishment and maintenance of neuronal polarity. The C-terminus binds axonal microtubules while the N-terminus binds neural plasma membrane components, suggesting that tau functions as a linker protein between both. Axonal polarity is predetermined by tau localization (in the neuronal cell) in the domain of the cell body defined by the centrosome. The short isoforms allow plasticity of the cytoskeleton whereas the longer isoforms
   1160..1746    +  misc_feature   IRES2: internal ribosome entry site (IRES) of the encephalomyocarditis virus (EMCV)
   1747..2466    +  CDS            EGFP: the original enhanced GFP (Yang et al., 1996) mammalian codon-optimized
   2483..2566    +  CDS            large T antigen (fragment): large T antigen from SV40 (simian virus 40)
   2589..2670    +  polyA_signal   SV40 poly(A) signal: SV40 polyadenylation signal
   2797..2832    -  misc_feature   MCS (fragment): pBluescript multiple cloning site
   2845..2863    -  promoter       T3 promoter: promoter for bacteriophage T3 RNA polymerase
   2907..2929    -  protein_bind   lac operator (fragment): The lac repressor binds to the lac operator to inhibit transcription in E. coli. This inhibition can be relieved by adding lactose or isopropyl-β-D-thiogalactopyranoside (IPTG). lac repressor encoded by lacI
   2933..2963    -  promoter       lac promoter: promoter for the E. coli lac operon
   2978..2999    -  protein_bind   CAP binding site: CAP binding activates transcription in the presence of cAMP. E. coli catabolite activator protein
   3012..3104    -  CDS            lacI (fragment): lac repressor; lacI; The lac repressor binds to the lac operator to inhibit transcription in E. coli. This inhibition can be relieved by adding lactose or isopropyl-β-D-thiogalactopyranoside (IPTG).
   3287..3875    -  rep_origin     ori: high-copy-number ColE1/pMB1/pBR322/pUC origin of replication
   4046..4906    -  CDS            AmpR: β-lactamase; bla; confers resistance to ampicillin, carbenicillin, and related antibiotics
   4907..5011    -  promoter       AmpR promoter: bla
   5038..5396    +  rep_origin     f1 ori (sequence partly withheld): f1 bacteriophage origin of replication; arrow indicates direction of (+) strand synthesis
   5498..5654    -  CDS            lacZα (fragment): LacZα fragment of β-galactosidase; lacZ fragment
   5673..5691    +  promoter       T7 promoter: promoter for bacteriophage T7 RNA polymerase
