[The description below was written by a language model from this plasmid's Addgene catalogue record and pLannotate feature annotations shown in this document.]
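Description:
pBS-I-Sce1-eno2:Tau-IRES-egfp is a zebrafish transgenesis plasmid built on a pBluescript derivative carrying I-SceI meganuclease sites, a design generally used to improve genomic integration when plasmid and enzyme are co-injected into fertilised eggs. The sites themselves are implied by the backbone name and are not annotated in the feature table. In bacteria the plasmid is maintained through a ColE1/pUC-type origin and selected with ampicillin via the β-lactamase gene. The catalogue lists it as low copy despite this origin type, which may reflect its large size (about 16 kb by the catalogue, 16,785 nt in the sequenced record). Standard pBluescript remnants are also present: an f1 origin, T3 and T7 promoters, lac promoter/operator elements, and fragments of lacZα and the multiple cloning site.

The payload is human MAPT cDNA encoding the 4R/0N Tau isoform, driven by a promoter element from the zebrafish eno2 gene, which directs neuronal expression. According to the record, Tau is joined as a translational fusion to eno2 exon 2. The annotated Tau coding region is followed by an EMCV IRES and EGFP, so a single bicistronic transcript yields Tau and, separately, a fluorescent marker of expressing cells. The transcript ends in an SV40 polyadenylation signal. The automated annotation does not label the eno2 regulatory sequence. The roughly 11 kb unannotated stretch between the T7 promoter and the start of the Tau coding sequence presumably contains it, but the feature table does not confirm this.

The construct was made to generate transgenic zebrafish expressing human Tau in neurons as a model of tauopathy.
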