Addgene plasmid #112205: pBS-I-Sce1-eno2:Tau-IRES-egfp
Purpose: Used to make transgenic zebrafish expressing human 4R/0N Tau under the neuronal eno2 promoter
Depositing lab: Edward Burton. Depositing organization: University of Pittsburgh (University, School of Medicine, and Cancer Institute). Publication: Generation of a transgenic zebrafish model of Tauopathy using a novel promoter element derived from the zebrafish eno2 gene. Bai Q, Garver JA, Hukriede NA, Burton EA. Nucleic Acids Res. 2007;35(19):6501-16. Epub 2007 Sep 25. 10.1093/nar/gkm608 PubMed 17897967.
Backbone
  Vector backbone: pBlueScript-ISce1
  Total vector size (bp): 16000
  Vector type: zebrafish expression
Growth in bacteria
  Bacterial resistance: Ampicillin, 100 μg/mL
  Growth temperature: 37°C
  Growth strain: DH5alpha
  Copy number: Low Copy
Gene/Insert
  Gene/Insert name: MAPT (alt name: Tau)
  Species: H. sapiens (human)
  Entrez Gene: MAPT (a.k.a. DDPAC, FTD1, FTDP-17, MAPTL, MSTD, MTBT1, MTBT2, PPND, PPP1R103, TAU, Tau-PHF6, tau-40)
  Promoter: eno2 from zebrafish
  Tag / fusion protein: eno2 exon 2 translational fusion, ires-egfp at c terminal
  Cloning method: Ligation Independent Cloning
  Sequencing primers: 5′ TGGCTTTGCTCTTATCCAAT; 3′ TACAAATGTGGTATGGCTGA
Resource information
  A portion of this plasmid was derived from a plasmid made by: MAPT cDNA from Matt Farrer at Mayo Jacksonville
Terms and licenses: Academic/Nonprofit Terms; Industry Terms: Not Available to Industry
How to cite: pBS-I-Sce1-eno2:Tau-IRES-egfp was a gift from Edward Burton (Addgene plasmid # 112205 ; http://n2t.net/addgene:112205 ; RRID:Addgene_112205)
